Addgene plasmid #236526: GFP-mCGN-mCGNL1-Rod1-Myc
Purpose: For expression of chimeric CGN containing the Rod1 domain from CGNL1 (mouse) in mammalian cells
Depositing lab: Sandra Citi. Depositing organization: University of Geneva. Publication: Paracingulin recruits CAMSAP3 to tight junctions and regulates microtubule and polarized epithelial cell organization. Flinois A, Mean I, Mutero-Maeda A, Guillemot L, Citi S. J Cell Sci. 2024 Mar 1;137(5):jcs260745. doi: 10.1242/jcs.260745. Epub 2023 May 15. PubMed 37013686.
Backbone
  Vector backbone: pcDNA3.1-Zeo+
  Vector type: Mammalian Expression
  Selectable markers: Zeocin
Growth in bacteria
  Bacterial resistance: Ampicillin, 100 μg/mL
  Growth temperature: 37°C
  Growth strain: DH5alpha
  Copy number: High Copy
Gene/Insert
  Gene/Insert name: CGN-CGNL1
  Species: M. musculus (mouse)
  Insert size (bp): 3918
  Mutation: WT
  Entrez Gene: Cgn (a.k.a. AI647528, AI987749, MGC118157, 6330408J11Rik)
  Promoter: CMV
  Tag / fusion protein: GFP (N terminal on insert); Myc (C terminal on insert)
  Cloning method: Restriction Enzyme; 5′ cloning site EcoR1 (unknown if destroyed); 3′ cloning site Not1 (unknown if destroyed)
Terms and licenses: Academic/Nonprofit Terms; Industry Terms: Not Available to Industry
Depositor comments: S2802 (Plasmid collection number)
How to cite: GFP-mCGN-mCGNL1-Rod1-Myc was a gift from Sandra Citi (Addgene plasmid # 236526 ; http://n2t.net/addgene:236526 ; RRID:Addgene_236526)
