[The description below was written by a language model from this plasmid's Addgene catalogue record and pLannotate feature annotations shown in this document.]
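Description:
GFP-mCGN-mCGNL1-Rod1-Myc is a mammalian expression plasmid built on the pcDNA3.1-Zeo+ backbone, encoding a chimeric mouse cingulin (CGN) in which the Rod1 domain is taken from the related protein paracingulin (CGNL1). The sequenced record is 8,912 nt. In bacteria it is maintained at high copy through a ColE1/pUC-type origin and selected with ampicillin via the β-lactamase gene; an f1 origin is also present. For selection in mammalian cells, the backbone carries a Zeocin-resistance cassette in which the Sh ble gene sits downstream of both the SV40 early promoter and the bacterial EM7 promoter and is terminated by an SV40 polyadenylation signal.

The expression cassette is driven by the CMV immediate-early enhancer and promoter, followed by a T7 promoter, and ends at the bovine growth hormone polyadenylation signal. The open reading frame begins with EGFP fused to the N terminus of the chimera, and the catalogue entry lists a Myc epitope at the C terminus. The insert is recorded as 3,918 bp, cloned between EcoRI and NotI sites. Automated annotation labels the region after EGFP simply as a mouse Cgn fragment and does not separately mark either the CGNL1-derived Rod1 segment or the Myc tag, so the domain boundaries of the swap cannot be read from the feature table. A few short fragment hits, such as a truncated HIV-1 LTR and a lacI piece, look like backbone remnants or annotation artefacts rather than functional parts.

The construct serves to express a fluorescent, epitope-tagged domain-swap protein in mammalian cells. The associated study concerns paracingulin-dependent recruitment of CAMSAP3 to tight junctions and microtubule organisation in epithelial cells, so it is suited to testing which functions depend on the CGNL1 Rod1 region.
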