Features (pLannotate 1.2.2; 22 found; start..end, strand, type, name):
      1..429     +  rep_origin     f1 ori (sequence partly withheld): f1 bacteriophage origin of replication; arrow indicates direction of (+) strand synthesis
    443..772     +  promoter       SV40 promoter: SV40 enhancer and early promoter
    820..867     +  promoter       EM7 promoter: synthetic bacterial promoter&nbsp
    886..1260    +  CDS            BleoR: antibiotic-binding protein; Sh ble from Streptoalloteichus hindustanus; confers resistance to bleomycin, phleomycin, and Zeocin™
   1270..1395    +  CDS            ble (fragment): BLE_KLEPN - Experimental evidence at protein level: Swiss-Prot protein existence level 1. Binding protein with a strong affinity to the bleomycin family of antibiotics. Binds to CL990; an antimitotic-antibiotic compound. From Klebsiella pneumoniae.
   1390..1511    +  polyA_signal   SV40 poly(A) signal: SV40 polyadenylation signal
   1584..1600    -  protein_bind   lac operator: The lac repressor binds to the lac operator to inhibit transcription in E. coli. This inhibition can be relieved by adding lactose or isopropyl-β-D-thiogalactopyranoside (IPTG). lac repressor encoded by lacI
   1608..1638    -  promoter       lac promoter: promoter for the E. coli lac operon
   1653..1674    -  protein_bind   CAP binding site: CAP binding activates transcription in the presence of cAMP. E. coli catabolite activator protein
   1687..1779    -  CDS            lacI (fragment): lac repressor; lacI; The lac repressor binds to the lac operator to inhibit transcription in E. coli. This inhibition can be relieved by adding lactose or isopropyl-β-D-thiogalactopyranoside (IPTG).
   1962..2550    -  rep_origin     ori: high-copy-number ColE1/pMB1/pBR322/pUC origin of replication
   2721..3581    -  CDS            AmpR: β-lactamase; bla; confers resistance to ampicillin, carbenicillin, and related antibiotics
   3582..3686    -  promoter       AmpR promoter: bla
   3745..3797    -  misc_feature   bom (fragment): basis of mobility region from pBR322
   3952..4331    +  enhancer       CMV enhancer: human cytomegalovirus immediate early enhancer
   4332..4535    +  promoter       CMV promoter: human cytomegalovirus (CMV) immediate early promoter
   4531..4564    +  LTR            5' LTR (truncated) (fragment): truncated 5' long terminal repeat (LTR) from HIV-1
   4580..4598    +  promoter       T7 promoter: promoter for bacteriophage T7 RNA polymerase
   4675..5391    +  CDS            EGFP: EGFP is a basic (constitutively fluorescent) green fluorescent protein published in 1996, derived from Aequorea victoria. It is reported to be a rapidly-maturing weak dimer with moderate acid sensitivity.
   5404..8550    +  CDS            Cgn (fragment): CING_MOUSE - Also known as Kiaa1319. Experimental evidence at protein level: Swiss-Prot protein existence level 1. Probably plays a role in the formation and regulation of the tight junction (TJ) paracellular permeability barrier. From Mus musculus (Mouse).
   8643..8867    +  polyA_signal   bGH poly(A) signal: bovine growth hormone polyadenylation signal
   8871..8892    +  promoter       SV40 promoter (fragment): SV40 enhancer and early promoter
>Addgene plasmid #236526 | GFP-mCGN-mCGNL1-Rod1-Myc | addgene full sequence | sequence record 469260 | Addgene NGS Result
[124 nt withheld, positions 1-124]
C
[91 nt withheld, positions 126-216]
A
[49 nt withheld, positions 218-266]
CCTTTGACGTTGGAGTCCACGTTCTTT
[37 nt withheld, positions 294-330]
ACCCTATCTCGGTCTATTCTTTTGATTTATAAGGGATTTTGCCGATTTCGGCCTATTGGTTAAAAAATGA
GCTGATTTAACAAAAATTTAACGCGAATTAATTCTGTGGAATGTGTGTCAGTTAGGGTGTGGAAAGTCCC
CAGGCTCCCCAGCAGGCAGAAGTATGCAAAGCATGCATCTCAATTAGTCAGCAACCAGGTGTGGAAAGTC
CCCAGGCTCCCCAGCAGGCAGAAGTATGCAAAGCATGCATCTCAATTAGTCAGCAACCATAGTCCCGCCC
CTAACTCCGCCCATCCCGCCCCTAACTCCGCCCAGTTCCGCCCATTCTCCGCCCCATGGCTGACTAATTT
TTTTTATTTATGCAGAGGCCGAGGCCGCCTCTGCCTCTGAGCTATTCCAGAAGTAGTGAGGAGGCTTTTT
TGGAGGCCTAGGCTTTTGCAAAAAGCTCCCGGGAGCTTGTATATCCATTTTCGGATCTGATCAGCACGTG
TTGACAATTAATCATCGGCATAGTATATCGGCATAGTATAATACGACAAGGTGAGGAACTAAACCATGGC
CAAGTTGACCAGTGCCGTTCCGGTGCTCACCGCGCGCGACGTCGCCGGAGCGGTCGAGTTCTGGACCGAC
CGGCTCGGGTTCTCCCGGGACTTCGTGGAGGACGACTTCGCCGGTGTGGTCCGGGACGACGTGACCCTGT
TCATCAGCGCGGTCCAGGACCAGGTGGTGCCGGACAACACCCTGGCCTGGGTGTGGGTGCGCGGCCTGGA
CGAGCTGTACGCCGAGTGGTCGGAGGTCGTGTCCACGAACTTCCGGGACGCCTCCGGGCCGGCCATGACC
GAGATCGGCGAGCAGCCGTGGGGGCGGGAGTTCGCCCTGCGCGACCCGGCCGGCAACTGCGTGCACTTCG
TGGCCGAGGAGCAGGACTGACACGTGCTACGAGATTTCGATTCCACCGCCGCCTTCTATGAAAGGTTGGG
CTTCGGAATCGTTTTCCGGGACGCCGGCTGGATGATCCTCCAGCGCGGGGATCTCATGCTGGAGTTCTTC
GCCCACCCCAACTTGTTTATTGCAGCTTATAATGGTTACAAATAAAGCAATAGCATCACAAATTTCACAA
ATAAAGCATTTTTTTCACTGCATTCTAGTTGTGGTTTGTCCAAACTCATCAATGTATCTTATCATGTCTG
TATACCGTCGACCTCTAGCTAGAGCTTGGCGTAATCATGGTCATAGCTGTTTCCTGTGTGAAATTGTTAT
CCGCTCACAATTCCACACAACATACGAGCCGGAAGCATAAAGTGTAAAGCCTGGGGTGCCTAATGAGTGA
GCTAACTCACATTAATTGCGTTGCGCTCACTGCCCGCTTTCCAGTCGGGAAACCTGTCGTGCCAGCTGCA
TTAATGAATCGGCCAACGCGCGGGGAGAGGCGGTTTGCGTATTGGGCGCTCTTCCGCTTCCTCGCTCACT
GACTCGCTGCGCTCGGTCGTTCGGCTGCGGCGAGCGGTATCAGCTCACTCAAAGGCGGTAATACGGTTAT
CCACAGAATCAGGGGATAACGCAGGAAAGAACATGTGAGCAAAAGGCCAGCAAAAGGCCAGGAACCGTAA
AAAGGCCGCGTTGCTGGCGTTTTTCCATAGGCTCCGCCCCCCTGACGAGCATCACAAAAATCGACGCTCA
AGTCAGAGGTGGCGAAACCCGACAGGACTATAAAGATACCAGGCGTTTCCCCCTGGAAGCTCCCTCGTGC
GCTCTCCTGTTCCGACCCTGCCGCTTACCGGATACCTGTCCGCCTTTCTCCCTTCGGGAAGCGTGGCGCT
TTCTCATAGCTCACGCTGTAGGTATCTCAGTTCGGTGTAGGTCGTTCGCTCCAAGCTGGGCTGTGTGCAC
GAACCCCCCGTTCAGCCCGACCGCTGCGCCTTATCCGGTAACTATCGTCTTGAGTCCAACCCGGTAAGAC
ACGACTTATCGCCACTGGCAGCAGCCACTGGTAACAGGATTAGCAGAGCGAGGTATGTAGGCGGTGCTAC
AGAGTTCTTGAAGTGGTGGCCTAACTACGGCTACACTAGAAGAACAGTATTTGGTATCTGCGCTCTGCTG
AAGCCAGTTACCTTCGGAAAAAGAGTTGGTAGCTCTTGATCCGGCAAACAAACCACCGCTGGTAGCGGTG
GTTTTTTTGTTTGCAAGCAGCAGATTACGCGCAGAAAAAAAGGATCTCAAGAAGATCCTTTGATCTTTTC
TACGGGGTCTGACGCTCAGTGGAACGAAAACTCACGTTAAGGGATTTTGGTCATGAGATTATCAAAAAGG
ATCTTCACCTAGATCCTTTTAAATTAAAAATGAAGTTTTAAATCAATCTAAAGTATATATGAGTAAACTT
GGTCTGACAGTTACCAATGCTTAATCAGTGAGGCACCTATCTCAGCGATCTGTCTATTTCGTTCATCCAT
AGTTGCCTGACTCCCCGTCGTGTAGATAACTACGATACGGGAGGGCTTACCATCTGGCCCCAGTGCTGCA
ATGATACCGCGAGACCCACGCTCACCGGCTCCAGATTTATCAGCAATAAACCAGCCAGCCGGAAGGGCCG
AGCGCAGAAGTGGTCCTGCAACTTTATCCGCCTCCATCCAGTCTATTAATTGTTGCCGGGAAGCTAGAGT
AAGTAGTTCGCCAGTTAATAGTTTGCGCAACGTTGTTGCCATTGCTACAGGCATCGTGGTGTCACGCTCG
TCGTTTGGTATGGCTTCATTCAGCTCCGGTTCCCAACGATCAAGGCGAGTTACATGATCCCCCATGTTGT
GCAAAAAAGCGGTTAGCTCCTTCGGTCCTCCGATCGTTGTCAGAAGTAAGTTGGCCGCAGTGTTATCACT
CATGGTTATGGCAGCACTGCATAATTCTCTTACTGTCATGCCATCCGTAAGATGCTTTTCTGTGACTGGT
GAGTACTCAACCAAGTCATTCTGAGAATAGTGTATGCGGCGACCGAGTTGCTCTTGCCCGGCGTCAATAC
GGGATAATACCGCGCCACATAGCAGAACTTTAAAAGTGCTCATCATTGGAAAACGTTCTTCGGGGCGAAA
ACTCTCAAGGATCTTACCGCTGTTGAGATCCAGTTCGATGTAACCCACTCGTGCACCCAACTGATCTTCA
GCATCTTTTACTTTCACCAGCGTTTCTGGGTGAGCAAAAACAGGAAGGCAAAATGCCGCAAAAAAGGGAA
TAAGGGCGACACGGAAATGTTGAATACTCATACTCTTCCTTTTTCAATATTATTGAAGCATTTATCAGGG
TTATTGTCTCATGAGCGGATACATATTTGAATGTATTTAGAAAAATAAACAAATAGGGGTTCCGCGCACA
TTTCCCCGAAAAGTGCCACCTGACGTCGACGGATCGGGAGATCTCCCGATCCCCTATGGTGCACTCTCAG
TACAATCTGCTCTGATGCCGCATAGTTAAGCCAGTATCTGCTCCCTGCTTGTGTGTTGGAGGTCGCTGAG
TAGTGCGCGAGCAAAATTTAAGCTACAACAAGGCAAGGCTTGACCGACAATTGCATGAAGAATCTGCTTA
GGGTTAGGCGTTTTGCGCTGCTTCGCGATGTACGGGCCAGATATACGCGTTGACATTGATTATTGACTAG
TTATTAATAGTAATCAATTACGGGGTCATTAGTTCATAGCCCATATATGGAGTTCCGCGTTACATAACTT
ACGGTAAATGGCCCGCCTGGCTGACCGCCCAACGACCCCCGCCCATTGACGTCAATAATGACGTATGTTC
CCATAGTAACGCCAATAGGGACTTTCCATTGACGTCAATGGGTGGAGTATTTACGGTAAACTGCCCACTT
GGCAGTACATCAAGTGTATCATATGCCAAGTACGCCCCCTATTGACGTCAATGACGGTAAATGGCCCGCC
TGGCATTATGCCCAGTACATGACCTTATGGGACTTTCCTACTTGGCAGTACATCTACGTATTAGTCATCG
CTATTACCATGGTGATGCGGTTTTGGCAGTACATCAATGGGCGTGGATAGCGGTTTGACTCACGGGGATT
TCCAAGTCTCCACCCCATTGACGTCAATGGGAGTTTGTTTTGGCACCAAAATCAACGGGACTTTCCAAAA
TGTCGTAACAACTCCGCCCCATTGACGCAAATGGGCGGTAGGCGTGTACGGTGGGAGGTCTATATAAGCA
GAGCTCTCTGGCTAACTAGAGAACCCACTGCTTACTGGCTTATCGAAATTAATACGACTCACTATAGGGA
GACCCAAGCTGGCTAGCGTTTAAACTTAAGCTTGGTACCGAGCTCGGATCCACTAGTCCAGTGTGGTGGA
ATTCATGGTGAGCAAGGGCGAGGAGCTGTTCACCGGGGTGGTGCCCATCCTGGTCGAGCTGGACGGCGAC
GTAAACGGCCACAAGTTCAGCGTGTCCGGCGAGGGCGAGGGCGATGCCACCTACGGCAAGCTGACCCTGA
AGTTCATCTGCACCACCGGCAAGCTGCCCGTGCCCTGGCCCACCCTCGTGACCACCCTGACCTACGGCGT
GCAGTGCTTCAGCCGCTACCCCGACCACATGAAGCAGCACGACTTCTTCAAGTCCGCCATGCCCGAAGGC
TACGTCCAGGAGCGCACCATCTTCTTCAAGGACGACGGCAACTACAAGACCCGCGCCGAGGTGAAGTTCG
AGGGCGACACCCTGGTGAACCGCATCGAGCTGAAGGGCATCGACTTCAAGGAGGACGGCAACATCCTGGG
GCACAAGCTGGAGTACAACTACAACAGCCACAACGTCTATATCATGGCCGACAAGCAGAAGAACGGCATC
AAGGTGAACTTCAAGATCCGCCACAACATCGAGGACGGCAGCGTGCAGCTCGCCGACCACTACCAGCAGA
ACACCCCCATCGGCGACGGCCCCGTGCTGCTGCCCGACAACCACTACCTGAGCACCCAGTCCGCCCTGAG
CAAAGACCCCAACGAGAAGCGCGATCACATGGTCCTGCTGGAGTTCGTGACCGCCGCCGGGATCACTCTC
GGCATGGACGAGCTGTACAAGAGCGGCCGCATGATGGCTGATCCCCGGGGCCCCGTAGACCATGGAGTTC
AAATTCGATTTATTACAGAGCCAGAGGGTGCTACTGAAATGGGCACCCTTCGTCGTAGTGGGCGGCGCCC
TGCAAGGGATGCAAGAGCCAGTACCTATGGGGTCGCTGTGCGTGTGCAGGGCATCGCCGGGCAACCGTTT
GTGGTTCTTAACAGTGGAGAGAAAGGGACTGACTCCTTTGGGGTCCAGATCAAAGGGGGCAACAACCGGG
GGTCCCCAGGTGCACTGAGCTCCGATTCAGAGCTCCCCGAAAACCCCTACTCTCAAGTCAAGGGACGTCC
TGCCACTTCTCGGAGCAGCACATCTGATGAGGAGCCCAAGGACCACTTGAATGGAAAACTGATCCGTTCC
CAGTCGCAAGCCTCTCTGACCGGGCTTGCCTTTATGAGTCCTAGTAATAGGAGCACCAGCTTGCTGGAAC
TAGCCCCTAAACCGACTTCCTCGATTAACACCATTGACACTGCCCCCTTGTCTTCAGTGGACTCGCTCAT
CAACAAGTTTGATAGTCAGAAGGGGGGGCAGGTCCGGGGTCGCACTGGGCGCCGCACAAGGACACTTCCC
CACGAACAGCGCAAGCGGAGCCAGAGTCTGGACAGCAGGCTCCCACGGGATACACGTGAGGAACGGGAGC
ACCAGTCCGCTAACCACTGGACCCGCGGCACAAAGTATGACAACCATGTGGACAGTTCAAAGAACCCATC
GCAGAAGCAGAGCCCGTTCAGCAGCTTCAGCCGTTCGCGTCAGACTCAAGACTGGGTGCTTCAGAGTTTT
GAGGAGACACGGGATCCAGCCATGGTGCAGTTCAAATCAACTCCAGACCTTCTCAGAGACCAGAGAGAGA
CAGCGCCACCAGGCAGTGCGGACCATGTGAAGGCCACCATCTATGGCATCCTAAGGGAGGGAAGCTCGGA
GAGTGAGGCATCTGTGAGGAGGAAAGTTAGTTTGGTGCTGGAGCAAATGCAGCCTCTGGGGATGAGAGCA
GCAGGGAGTGCCCAAGGAAGCAATCAAGCTCCGAATTCTCCCTCTGAAGGCAACAGTCTATTGGATCAGA
AGAACAAATTGATCCTAGAAGTGTCTGAACTACAGCAGCAACTGCAACTGGAGATGAAGAACCAACAGAA
CATCAAGGAGGAGCGAGAAAGAATGAGAGAGGATTTAGAAGAGCTGCGAGTCCGGCACCAGAGCCAAGTG
GAGGAGACGGCCACCCTGCAGAGACGGCTGGAGGAAAGTGAAGGCGAGCTGAGGAAGAGCTTGGAAGAGC
TGTTCCAAGTGAAGATGGAGCGTGAACAGCACCAGACTGAGATCAGAGACCTGCAGGACCAGCTGTCGGA
AATGCATGATGAGCTAGACAGCACCAAGCGATCCGAGGACAGGGAGAAGGGAGCCCTGATTGAGGAGCTC
CTGCAAGCCAAGCAGGACCTTCAAGATCTGCTCATTGCCAAAGAGGAACAGGAAGATCTCTTGAGGAAGC
GGGAGCGGGAGCTGACTGCCTTGAAGGGCGCCTTGAAGGAGGAGGTTTCCAGCCATGACCAGGAGATGGA
TAAGCTGAAGGAACAGTACGATGCTGAGCTGCAGGCCCTCAGGGAGAGTGTGGAGGAGGCAACCAAGAAT
GTTGAGGTCCTGGCCAGCAGGAGCAACTCCTCAGAGCAGAGCCAGGCGGAGGCTGACCTGCGTGAGAAAG
TGCTGAAGGAGGAGAATGAGAAGCTGCAGGGGAGGATTGCGGAGCTGGAGCGCAGGGCAGCCCAGCTACA
GAGGCAGATGGAGGATGTGAAGGGTGACGAGGCCCAAGCAAAGGAGACACTCCGAAAGTGTGAGAGTGAA
GTACAGCAGCTGGAGGAAGCCCTTGTGCATGCCCGGGAGGAGGAGGGGAACCTGGCAGCAGCCAAGCGGG
CTCTGGAGGTCCGGCTAGATGAGGCCCAGCGGGGGCTGGCACGCCTTGGGCAGGAACAGCAAGCACTGAA
CCGGGCCCTAGAGGAAGAGGGGAAGCAGCGGGAGGCTCTCCGGAGGAGCAAGGCAGAGTTGGAGGAGCAG
AAGCGTTTGCTGAACAGGACTGTAGACCGACTCAACAAAGAGCTGGAGCAGATTGGGGATGACTCCAAGC
TAGCCCTGCAGCAGCTCCAGGCTCAGATGGAAGATTACAAGGAAAAGGCCCGGAAGGAAGTAGCTGATGC
CCAGCGTCAGGCCAAGGATTGGGCCAGTGAGGCTGAAAAGAATTCAGGGGGGCTGAGCCGGCTTCAGGAT
GAGCTGCAAAGGCTGCGGCAAGCCCTGCAGACATCCCAGGCTGAGCGGGACACAGCCAGGCTGGACAAAG
AGCTGCTGGCCCAGCGACTGCAGGGTCTAGAGCAAGAGGCTGAGAACAAGAAACGCTTCCAGGACGACAA
GGCTCGACAGCTGAAGAGCCTAGAGGAGAAAGTCTCGCGGCTGGAAGCGGAGTTAGATGAAGAAAAGAAC
ACTGTGGAACTGTTAACAGATCGGGTGAACCGTGGCCGGGATCAGGTGGATCAACTGAGGACAGAGCTCA
TGCAGGAGAGATCTGCTCGACAGGACTTGGAGTGTGACAAAATCTCCTTGGAGAGACAGAACAAGGATTT
GAAGACCCGGTTGGCCAGTTCAGAGGGCTTCCAGAAACCCAGCGCTAGCCTCTCCCAGCTTGAGTCCCAG
AATCAGCTGCTGCAAGAGCGGCTGCAAGCTGAAGAGAGAGAGAAGACAGTTCTGCAGTCCACCAATCGCA
AACTAGAACGGAGGGTTAAGGAGCTCTCCATCCAGATTGATGATGAACGGCAGCATGTCAACGACCAGAA
GGACCAGCTAACCCTGAGGGTGAAGGCTTTGAAGCGGCAGGTGGATGAAGCAGAAGAGGAAATTGAGCGG
CTGGACAGCCTGAGGAAGAAGGCACAGCGGGAACTGGAGGAACAGCATGAGGTCAATGAACAGCTCCAAG
CCCGGATCAAATCCTTGGAAAAGGATGCCTGGCGGAAAGCTTCCCGCTCAGCTGCTGAGTCAGCCCTCAA
ACAAGAGGGGCTGAGCTCTGATGAGGAGTTTGACAACGTCTACGACCCCTCATCCATTGCATCACTGCTT
ACTGAGAGCAACCTGCAGACTAGCTCATGTATCGATGAACAAAAACTCATCTCAGAAGAGGATCTGAATT
AGGCGGCCGCTCGAGTCTAGAGGGCCCGTTTAAACCCGCTGATCAGCCTCGACTGTGCCTTCTAGTTGCC
AGCCATCTGTTGTTTGCCCCTCCCCCGTGCCTTCCTTGACCCTGGAAGGTGCCACTCCCACTGTCCTTTC
CTAATAAAATGAGGAAATTGCATCGCATTGTCTGAGTAGGTGTCATTCTATTCTGGGGGGTGGGGTGGGG
CAGGACAGCAAGGGGGAGGATTGGGAAGACAATAGCAGGCATGCTGGGGATGCGGTGGGCTCTATGGCTT
CTGAGGCGGAAAGAACCAGCTGGGGCTCTAGGGGGTATCCCC
